Addgene plasmid #84360: mCyRFP1-Cdc42
Purpose: fusion protein of Cdc42, FRET donor
Depositing lab: Ryohei Yasuda. Depositing organization: Max Planck Florida Institute. Publication: Simultaneous dual-color fluorescence lifetime imaging with novel red-shifted fluorescent proteins. Laviv T, Kim BB, Chu J, Lam AJ, Lin MZ, Yasuda R. Nat Methods. 2016 Oct 31. doi: 10.1038/nmeth.4046. PubMed 27798609.
Backbone
  Vector backbone: EGFP-C1
  Backbone size w/o insert (bp): 4000
  Total vector size (bp): 5300
  Vector type: Mammalian Expression
Growth in bacteria
  Bacterial resistance: Kanamycin, 50 μg/mL
  Growth temperature: 37°C
  Growth strain: DH5alpha
  Copy number: High Copy
Gene/Insert
  Gene/Insert name: mCyRFP1-Cdc42
  Species: Synthetic
  Insert size (bp): 1300
  Promoter: CMV
  Tag / fusion protein: mCyRFP1 N terminal fusion to Cdc42
  Cloning method: Gibson Cloning
  Sequencing primers: 5′ gcgtgtacggtgggaggtcta; 3′ CTCTACAAATGTGGTATGGCT
Terms and licenses: Academic/Nonprofit Terms; Industry Terms: Not Available to Industry
How to cite: mCyRFP1-Cdc42 was a gift from Ryohei Yasuda (Addgene plasmid # 84360 ; http://n2t.net/addgene:84360 ; RRID:Addgene_84360)
