[The description below was written by a language model from this plasmid's Addgene catalogue record.]
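Description:
mCyRFP1-Cdc42 is a mammalian expression plasmid built on the EGFP-C1 backbone, with a total size of about 5.3 kb, of which roughly 1.3 kb is insert. It is maintained in E. coli as a high-copy plasmid under kanamycin selection. No feature table accompanies the record, so the replication origin, polyadenylation signal and any mammalian selection cassette are not itemised. The "C1" backbone name implies a layout in which the fluorescent protein sits upstream of the fusion partner, and this agrees with the stated tag orientation.

The payload is a single open reading frame, driven by the CMV promoter for strong constitutive expression in transfected mammalian cells. It encodes the fluorescent protein mCyRFP1 fused to the N terminus of Cdc42, a small Rho-family GTPase. The insert was assembled by Gibson cloning and is listed as synthetic; the record does not state the species origin of the Cdc42 coding sequence, whether it carries any mutations, or the nature of the linker between the two parts.

The stated purpose is to serve as a FRET donor. In this kind of sensor design, the fluorescently tagged GTPase is co-expressed with an acceptor-labelled binding partner, and activation-dependent association between them is detected as a change in donor fluorescence. The associated publication concerns simultaneous dual-colour fluorescence lifetime imaging with red-shifted fluorescent proteins, which suggests the construct is intended for lifetime-based FRET readout of Cdc42 activity, potentially alongside a second, spectrally distinct sensor. The record does not name the matching acceptor construct.
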