>Addgene plasmid #84360 | mCyRFP1-Cdc42 | addgene partial sequence | sequence record 165624 | CMV-F 5'-CGCAAATGGGCGGTAGGCGTG-3'
CTGGTTTAGTGAACCGTCAGATCCGCTAGCGCTACCGGTCGCCACCATGGTGAGCAAGGGCGAGGAGCTG
ATCAAGGAGAACATGAGAAGCAAGCTGTACCTGGAAGGCAGCGTGAACGGCCACCAGTTCAAGTGCACCC
ACGAAGGGGAGGGCAAGCCCTACGAGGGCAAGCAGACCGCCAGGATCAAGGTGGTGGAGGGAGGCCCCCT
GCCGTTCGCATTCGACATCCTGGCCACCATGTTTATGTACGGGAGCAAGGTGTTCATCAAGTACCCCGCC
GACCTCCCCGATTATTTTAAGCAGTCCTTCCCTGAGGGCTTCACATGGGAGAGAGTCATGGTGTTCGAAG
ACGGGGGCGTGCTGACCGCCACCCAGGACACCAGCCTCCAGGACGGCGAGCTCATCTACAACGTCAAGCT
CAGAGGGGTGAACTTCCCAGCCAACGGCCCCGTGATGCAGAAGAAAACACTGGGCTGGGAGCCCAGCACC
GAGACCATGTACCCCGCTGACGGCGGCCTGGAAGGCAGATGCGACAAGAAGCTGAAGCTCGTGGGCGGGG
GCCACCTGCACGTCAACTTCAAGACCACATACAAGTCCAAGAAACCCGTGAAGATGCCCGGCGTCCACTA
CGTGGACCGCAGACTGGAAAGAATCAAGGAGGCCGACAACGAGACCTACGTCGAGCAGTACGAGCACGCT
GTGGCCAGATACTCCAACCTGGGCGGAGGCATGGACGAGCTGTACAAGTCCGGACTCAGATCTCGAGGGA
TGCAGACAATTAAGTGTGTTGTTGTGGGCGATGGTGCTGTT
