>Addgene plasmid #84360 | mCyRFP1-Cdc42 | addgene partial sequence | sequence record 165625 | SV40pA-R 5'-GAAATTTGTGATGCTATTGC-3'
AACAAGTTAACAACAACAATTGCATTCATTTTATGTTTCAGGTTCAGGGGGAGGTGTGGGAGGTTTTTTA
AAGCAAGTAAAACCTCTACAAATGTGGTATGGCTGATTATGATCAGTTATCTAGATCCGGTGGATCCTCA
TAGCAGCACACACCTGCGGCTCTTCTTCGGTTCTGGAGGCTCCAGGGCAGCCAATATTGCTTCGTCAAAT
ACATTCTTTAGGCCTTTCTGTGTAAGTGCAGAACACTCCACATACTTGACAGCCTTCAGGTCACGGGCCA
GCTTTTCAGCAGTCTCTGGAGTGATAGGCTTCTGTTTGTTCTTGGCAAGTTTCTCAATAGTAGAGGGGTC
ATCTCTGAGATCAATTTGAGTCCCAACAAGCAAGAAAGGAGTCTTTGGACAGTGGTGAGTTATCTCAGGC
ACCCACTTTTCTTTCACGTTTTCAAATGAAGATGGAGAGACCACTGAAAAACAGACTAGAAATACATCTG
TTTGTGGATAACTCAGCGGTCGTAATCTGTCATAATCCTCTTGCCCTGCAGTATCAAAAAGTCCAAGAGT
ATATGGTTCTCCACCAATCATAACTGTGACTGCATAGTTGTCAAAAACAGTCGGTACATATTCCGATGGA
AATTTGTTTGTTGTGTAGGATATCAGGAGACATGTTTTACCAACAGCACCATCGCCCACAACAACACACT
TAATTGTCTGCATCCCTCGAGATCTGAGTCCGGACTTGTACAGCTCGTCCATGCCTCCGCCCAGGTTGGA
GTATCTGGCCACAGCGTGCTCGTACTGCTCGACGTAGGTCTCGTTGTCGGCCTCCTTGATTCTTTCCAGT
CTG
