LOCUS       Exported 5253 bp ds-DNA circular SYN 12-MAY-2021
DEFINITION  fusion protein of Cdc42, FRET donor.
ACCESSION   .
VERSION     .
KEYWORDS    mCyRFP1-Cdc42
SOURCE      synthetic DNA construct
  ORGANISM  synthetic DNA construct
REFERENCE   1 (bases 1 to 5253)
  AUTHORS   Laviv T, Kim BB, Chu J, Lam AJ, Lin MZ, Yasuda R
  TITLE     Simultaneous dual-color fluorescence lifetime imaging with novel
            red-shifted fluorescent proteins.
  JOURNAL   Nat Methods. 2016 Oct 31. doi: 10.1038/nmeth.4046.
  PUBMED    27798609
REFERENCE   2 (bases 1 to 5253)
  AUTHORS   .
  TITLE     Direct Submission
  JOURNAL   Exported May 12, 2021 from SnapGene Server 1.1.58
            http://www.snapgene.com
FEATURES             Location/Qualifiers
     source          1..5253
                     /organism="synthetic DNA construct"
                     /mol_type="other DNA"
     enhancer        61..364
                     /label=CMV enhancer
                     /note="human cytomegalovirus immediate early enhancer"
     promoter        365..568
                     /label=CMV promoter
                     /note="human cytomegalovirus (CMV) immediate early
                     promoter"
     primer_bind     519..539
                     /label=CMV-F
                     /note="Human CMV immediate early promoter, forward primer"
     regulatory      607..616
                     /regulatory_class="other"
                     /note="vertebrate consensus sequence for strong initiation
                     of translation (Kozak, 1987)"
     CDS             613..1314
                     /codon_start=1
                     /product="monomeric cyan-excitable red fluorescent protein
                     (Laviv et al., 2016)"
                     /label=mCyRFP1
                     /translation="MVSKGEELIKENMRSKLYLEGSVNGHQFKCTHEGEGKPYEGKQTA
                     RIKVVEGGPLPFAFDILATMFMYGSKVFIKYPADLPDYFKQSFPEGFTWERVMVFEDGG
                     VLTATQDTSLQDGELIYNVKLRGVNFPANGPVMQKKTLGWEPSTETMYPADGGLEGRCD
                     KKLKLVGGGHLHVNFKTTYKSKKPVKMPGVHYVDRRLERIKEADNETYVEQYEHAVARY
                     SNLGGGMDELYK"
     CDS             1336..1911
                     /codon_start=1
                     /product="human Rho family small GTPase Cdc42"
                     /label=Cdc42
                     /translation="MQTIKCVVVGDGAVGKTCLLISYTTNKFPSEYVPTVFDNYAVTVM
                     IGGEPYTLGLFDTAGQEDYDRLRPLSYPQTDVFLVCFSVVSPSSFENVKEKWVPEITHH
                     CPKTPFLLVGTQIDLRDDPSTIEKLAKNKQKPITPETAEKLARDLKAVKYVECSALTQK
                     GLKNVFDEAILAALEPPEPKKSRRCVLL"
     polyA_signal    2041..2162
                     /label=SV40 poly(A) signal
                     /note="SV40 polyadenylation signal"
     primer_bind     complement(2078..2097)
                     /label=SV40pA-R
                     /note="SV40 polyA, reverse primer"
     primer_bind     2132..2151
                     /label=EBV-rev
                     /note="SV40 polyA terminator, reverse primer"
     rep_origin      complement(2169..2624)
                     /direction=LEFT
                     /label=f1 ori
                     /note="f1 bacteriophage origin of replication; arrow
                     indicates direction of (+) strand synthesis"
     primer_bind     complement(2306..2327)
                     /label=F1ori-F
                     /note="F1 origin, forward primer"
     primer_bind     2518..2537
                     /label=F1ori-R
                     /note="F1 origin, reverse primer"
     promoter        2651..2755
                     /gene="bla"
                     /label=AmpR promoter
     promoter        2757..3114
                     /label=SV40 promoter
                     /note="SV40 enhancer and early promoter"
     primer_bind     complement(2780..2800)
                     /label=pBABE 3'
                     /note="SV40 enhancer, reverse primer for pBABE vectors"
     rep_origin      2965..3100
                     /label=SV40 ori
                     /note="SV40 origin of replication"
     primer_bind     3027..3046
                     /label=SV40pro-F
                     /note="SV40 promoter/origin, forward primer"
     CDS             3149..3943
                     /codon_start=1
                     /gene="aph(3')-II (or nptII)"
                     /product="aminoglycoside phosphotransferase from Tn5"
                     /label=NeoR/KanR
                     /note="confers resistance to neomycin, kanamycin, and G418
                     (Geneticin(R))"
                     /translation="MIEQDGLHAGSPAAWVERLFGYDWAQQTIGCSDAAVFRLSAQGRP
                     VLFVKTDLSGALNELQDEAARLSWLATTGVPCAAVLDVVTEAGRDWLLLGEVPGQDLLS
                     SHLAPAEKVSIMADAMRRLHTLDPATCPFDHQAKHRIERARTRMEAGLVDQDDLDEEHQ
                     GLAPAELFARLKASMPDGEDLVVTHGDACLPNIMVENGRFSGFIDCGRLGVADRYQDIA
                     LATRDIAEELGGEWADRFLVLYGIAAPDSQRIAFYRLLDEFF"
     primer_bind     complement(3203..3222)
                     /label=Neo-R
                     /note="Neomycin resistance gene, reverse primer"
     primer_bind     3813..3832
                     /label=Neo-F
                     /note="Neomycin resistance gene, forward primer"
     primer_bind     complement(4131..4150)
                     /label=TK-pA-R
                     /note="Thymidine kinase polyA, reverse primer"
     polyA_signal    4175..4222
                     /label=HSV TK poly(A) signal
                     /note="herpes simplex virus thymidine kinase
                     polyadenylation signal (Cole and Stacy, 1985)"
     rep_origin      4551..5139
                     /direction=RIGHT
                     /label=ori
                     /note="high-copy-number ColE1/pMB1/pBR322/pUC origin of
                     replication"
     primer_bind     5040..5059
                     /label=pBR322ori-F
                     /note="pBR322 origin, forward primer"
ORIGIN
        1 tagttattaa tagtaatcaa ttacggggtc attagttcat agcccatata tggagttccg
       61 cgttacataa cttacggtaa atggcccgcc tggctgaccg cccaacgacc cccgcccatt
      121 gacgtcaata atgacgtatg ttcccatagt aacgccaata gggactttcc attgacgtca
      181 atgggtggag tatttacggt aaactgccca cttggcagta catcaagtgt atcatatgcc
      241 aagtacgccc cctattgacg tcaatgacgg taaatggccc gcctggcatt atgcccagta
      301 catgacctta tgggactttc ctacttggca gtacatctac gtattagtca tcgctattac
      361 catggtgatg cggttttggc agtacatcaa tgggcgtgga tagcggtttg actcacgggg
      421 atttccaagt ctccacccca ttgacgtcaa tgggagtttg ttttggcacc aaaatcaacg
      481 ggactttcca aaatgtcgta acaactccgc cccattgacg caaatgggcg gtaggcgtgt
      541 acggtgggag gtctatataa gcagagctgg tttagtgaac cgtcagatcc gctagcgcta
      601 ccggtcgcca ccatggtgag caagggcgag gagctgatca aggagaacat gagaagcaag
      661 ctgtacctgg aaggcagcgt gaacggccac cagttcaagt gcacccacga aggggagggc
      721 aagccctacg agggcaagca gaccgccagg atcaaggtgg tggagggagg ccccctgccg
      781 ttcgcattcg acatcctggc caccatgttt atgtacggga gcaaggtgtt catcaagtac
      841 cccgccgacc tccccgatta ttttaagcag tccttccctg agggcttcac atgggagaga
      901 gtcatggtgt tcgaagacgg gggcgtgctg accgccaccc aggacaccag cctccaggac
      961 ggcgagctca tctacaacgt caagctcaga ggggtgaact tcccagccaa cggccccgtg
     1021 atgcagaaga aaacactggg ctgggagccc agcaccgaga ccatgtaccc cgctgacggc
     1081 ggcctggaag gcagatgcga caagaagctg aagctcgtgg gcgggggcca cctgcacgtc
     1141 aacttcaaga ccacatacaa gtccaagaaa cccgtgaaga tgcccggcgt ccactacgtg
     1201 gaccgcagac tggaaagaat caaggaggcc gacaacgaga cctacgtcga gcagtacgag
     1261 cacgctgtgg ccagatactc caacctgggc ggaggcatgg acgagctgta caagtccgga
     1321 ctcagatctc gagggatgca gacaattaag tgtgttgttg tgggcgatgg tgctgttggt
     1381 aaaacatgtc tcctgatatc ctacacaaca aacaaatttc catcggaata tgtaccgact
     1441 gtttttgaca actatgcagt cacagttatg attggtggag aaccatatac tcttggactt
     1501 tttgatactg cagggcaaga ggattatgac agattacgac cgctgagtta tccacaaaca
     1561 gatgtatttc tagtctgttt ttcagtggtc tctccatctt catttgaaaa cgtgaaagaa
     1621 aagtgggtgc ctgagataac tcaccactgt ccaaagactc ctttcttgct tgttgggact
     1681 caaattgatc tcagagatga cccctctact attgagaaac ttgccaagaa caaacagaag
     1741 cctatcactc cagagactgc tgaaaagctg gcccgtgacc tgaaggctgt caagtatgtg
     1801 gagtgttctg cacttacaca gaaaggccta aagaatgtat ttgacgaagc aatattggct
     1861 gccctggagc ctccagaacc gaagaagagc cgcaggtgtg tgctgctatg aggatccacc
     1921 ggatctagat aactgatcat aatcagccat accacatttg tagaggtttt acttgcttta
     1981 aaaaacctcc cacacctccc cctgaacctg aaacataaaa tgaatgcaat tgttgttgtt
     2041 aacttgttta ttgcagctta taatggttac aaataaagca atagcatcac aaatttcaca
     2101 aataaagcat ttttttcact gcattctagt tgtggtttgt ccaaactcat caatgtatct
     2161 taacgcgtaa attgtaagcg ttaatatttt gttaaaattc gcgttaaatt tttgttaaat
     2221 cagctcattt tttaaccaat aggccgaaat cggcaaaatc ccttataaat caaaagaata
     2281 gaccgagata gggttgagtg ttgttccagt ttggaacaag agtccactat taaagaacgt
     2341 ggactccaac gtcaaaggnn nnnnnnnnnn nnnnnnnnnn nnnnnnnnnn nnnnnnnnnn
     2401 nnnnnnntnn nnnnnnnnnn nnnnnnnnnn nnnnnnnnnn nnnnnnnnnn nnnnnnnnnn
     2461 nnnnnnnnnn nnnnnnnnnn nnnnnnnnnn nnnnnnnnng nnnnnnnnnn nnnnnnnnnn
     2521 nnnnnnnnnn nnnnnnnnnn nnnnnnnnnn nnnnnnnnnn nnnnnnnnnn nnnnnnnnnn
     2581 nnnnnnnnnn nnnnnnnnnn nnnnnnnnnn nnnnnnnnnn nnnncaggtg gcacttttcg
     2641 gggaaatgtg cgcggaaccc ctatttgttt atttttctaa atacattcaa atatgtatcc
     2701 gctcatgaga caataaccct gataaatgct tcaataatat tgaaaaagga agagtcctga
     2761 ggcggaaaga accagctgtg gaatgtgtgt cagttagggt gtggaaagtc cccaggctcc
     2821 ccagcaggca gaagtatgca aagcatgcat ctcaattagt cagcaaccag gtgtggaaag
     2881 tccccaggct ccccagcagg cagaagtatg caaagcatgc atctcaatta gtcagcaacc
     2941 atagtcccgc ccctaactcc gcccatcccg cccctaactc cgcccagttc cgcccattct
     3001 ccgccccatg gctgactaat tttttttatt tatgcagagg ccgaggccgc ctcggcctct
     3061 gagctattcc agaagtagtg aggaggcttt tttggaggcc taggcttttg caaagatcga
     3121 tcaagagaca ggatgaggat cgtttcgcat gattgaacaa gatggattgc acgcaggttc
     3181 tccggccgct tgggtggaga ggctattcgg ctatgactgg gcacaacaga caatcggctg
     3241 ctctgatgcc gccgtgttcc ggctgtcagc gcaggggcgc ccggttcttt ttgtcaagac
     3301 cgacctgtcc ggtgccctga atgaactgca agacgaggca gcgcggctat cgtggctggc
     3361 cacgacgggc gttccttgcg cagctgtgct cgacgttgtc actgaagcgg gaagggactg
     3421 gctgctattg ggcgaagtgc cggggcagga tctcctgtca tctcaccttg ctcctgccga
     3481 gaaagtatcc atcatggctg atgcaatgcg gcggctgcat acgcttgatc cggctacctg
     3541 cccattcgac caccaagcga aacatcgcat cgagcgagca cgtactcgga tggaagccgg
     3601 tcttgtcgat caggatgatc tggacgaaga gcatcagggg ctcgcgccag ccgaactgtt
     3661 cgccaggctc aaggcgagca tgcccgacgg cgaggatctc gtcgtgaccc atggcgatgc
     3721 ctgcttgccg aatatcatgg tggaaaatgg ccgcttttct ggattcatcg actgtggccg
     3781 gctgggtgtg gcggaccgct atcaggacat agcgttggct acccgtgata ttgctgaaga
     3841 gcttggcggc gaatgggctg accgcttcct cgtgctttac ggtatcgccg ctcccgattc
     3901 gcagcgcatc gccttctatc gccttcttga cgagttcttc tgagcgggac tctggggttc
     3961 gaaatgaccg accaagcgac gcccaacctg ccatcacgag atttcgattc caccgccgcc
     4021 ttctatgaaa ggttgggctt cggaatcgtt ttccgggacg ccggctggat gatcctccag
     4081 cgcggggatc tcatgctgga gttcttcgcc caccctaggg ggaggctaac tgaaacacgg
     4141 aaggagacaa taccggaagg aacccgcgct atgacggcaa taaaaagaca gaataaaacg
     4201 cacggtgttg ggtcgtttgt tcataaacgc ggggttcggt cccagggctg gcactctgtc
     4261 gataccccac cgagacccca ttggggccaa tacgcccgcg tttcttcctt ttccccaccc
     4321 caccccccaa gttcgggtga aggcccaggg ctcgcagcca acgtcggggc ggcaggccct
     4381 gccatagcct caggttactc atatatactt tagattgatt taaaacttca tttttaattt
     4441 aaaaggatct aggtgaagat cctttttgat aatctcatga ccaaaatccc ttaacgtgag
     4501 ttttcgttcc actgagcgtc agaccccgta gaaaagatca aaggatcttc ttgagatcct
     4561 ttttttctgc gcgtaatctg ctgcttgcaa acaaaaaaac caccgctacc agcggtggtt
     4621 tgtttgccgg atcaagagct accaactctt tttccgaagg taactggctt cagcagagcg
     4681 cagataccaa atactgtcct tctagtgtag ccgtagttag gccaccactt caagaactct
     4741 gtagcaccgc ctacatacct cgctctgcta atcctgttac cagtggctgc tgccagtggc
     4801 gataagtcgt gtcttaccgg gttggactca agacgatagt taccggataa ggcgcagcgg
     4861 tcgggctgaa cggggggttc gtgcacacag cccagcttgg agcgaacgac ctacaccgaa
     4921 ctgagatacc tacagcgtga gctatgagaa agcgccacgc ttcccgaagg gagaaaggcg
     4981 gacaggtatc cggtaagcgg cagggtcgga acaggagagc gcacgaggga gcttccaggg
     5041 ggaaacgcct ggtatcttta tagtcctgtc gggtttcgcc acctctgact tgagcgtcga
     5101 tttttgtgat gctcgtcagg ggggcggagc ctatggaaaa acgccagcaa cgcggccttt
     5161 ttacggttcc tggccttttg ctggcctttt gctcacatgt tctttcctgc gttatcccct
     5221 gattctgtgg ataaccgtat taccgccatg cat
//
